Addgene plasmid #119227: psubCAG-WPRE-hVEGF-D-Strept
Purpose: Plasmid encodes Strep-tagged full-length (unprocessed) VEGF-D of human origin to be used for stimulation of lymphangiogenesis in mice in vivo.
Depositing lab: Kari Alitalo. Depositing organization: University of Helsinki.
Backbone
  Vector backbone: psubCAG-WPRE
  Vector type: AAV
Growth in bacteria
  Bacterial resistance: Ampicillin, 100 μg/mL
  Growth temperature: 37°C
  Growth strain: NEB Stable
  Copy number: High Copy
Gene/Insert
  Gene/Insert name: VEGFD
  Species: H. sapiens (human)
  Entrez Gene: VEGFD (a.k.a. FIGF, VEGF-D)
  Promoter: CAG
  Tag / fusion protein: Strept (C terminal on insert)
  Cloning method: Gibson Cloning
Terms and licenses: Academic/Nonprofit Terms; Industry Terms: Not Available to Industry
How to cite: psubCAG-WPRE-hVEGF-D-Strept was a gift from Kari Alitalo (Addgene plasmid # 119227 ; http://n2t.net/addgene:119227 ; RRID:Addgene_119227)
