[The description below was written by a language model from this plasmid's Addgene catalogue record and pLannotate feature annotations shown in this document.]
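Description:
psubCAG-WPRE-hVEGF-D-Strept is an AAV transfer (cis) plasmid built on the psubCAG-WPRE backbone, in which an expression cassette for human VEGF-D sits between two AAV2 inverted terminal repeats. The ITRs are the only viral elements present. They allow the intervening DNA to be replicated and packaged into recombinant AAV particles when rep, cap and helper functions are supplied separately. In bacteria the plasmid is maintained through a high-copy ColE1/pUC-type origin and selected with ampicillin via the β-lactamase gene. An f1 origin and assorted fragments of M13, lacZα, lacI, rop and bom are annotated in the backbone and appear to be non-functional cloning remnants. The listed recombination-deficient growth strain fits the usual need to keep ITRs stable.

Expression is driven by the CAG promoter, annotated as the CMV immediate-early enhancer, the chicken β-actin promoter and the chimeric β-actin/β-globin intron, with a short SV40 intron further downstream. The coding sequence is full-length, unprocessed human VEGFD, a ligand of VEGFR-2 and VEGFR-3. It is fused at its C terminus to a Strep-type affinity tag, annotated as a partial Twin-Strep-tag, which permits detection or Strep-Tactin-based purification. A WPRE follows to enhance transcript stability and expression. An SV40 polyadenylation signal comes next, annotated on the reverse strand.

According to the record, the construct is intended for AAV-mediated delivery of VEGF-D to stimulate lymphangiogenesis in mice in vivo. The depositor and repository-verified sequences give the same feature map and differ by a single nucleotide in length, upstream of the VEGFD coding sequence.
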