Features (pLannotate 1.2.2; 22 found; start..end, strand, type, name):
     31..164     -  repeat_region  AAV2 ITR: inverted terminal repeat of adeno-associated virus serotype 2 inverted
    223..602     +  enhancer       CMV enhancer: human cytomegalovirus immediate early enhancer
    604..881     +  promoter       chicken β-actin promoter: No description available
    882..1898    +  intron         chimeric intron: chimera between introns from chicken β-actin and rabbit β-globin
   1896..1952    +  CDS            HBB (fragment): HBB_LEPEU - Experimental evidence at protein level: Swiss-Prot protein existence level 1. Involved in oxygen transport from the lung to the various peripheral tissues. From Lepus europaeus (European hare).
   1989..2085    +  intron         SV40 intron: modified SV40 intron with splice donor and acceptor sites
   2153..3214    +  CDS            VEGFD: VEGFD_HUMAN - Also known as FIGF. Experimental evidence at protein level: Swiss-Prot protein existence level 1. Growth factor active in angiogenesis, lymphangiogenesis and endothelial cell growth, stimulating their proliferation and migration and also has effects on the permeability of blood vessels. May function in the formation of the venous and lymphatic vascular systems during embryogenesis, and also in the maintenance of differentiated lymphatic endothelium in adults. Binds and activates VEGFR-2 (KDR/FLK1) and VEGFR-3 (FLT4) receptors. From Homo sapiens (Human).
   3218..3286    +  CDS            Twin-Strep-tag (fragment): two Strep-Tag®II moieties connected by a linker for enhanced binding to Strep-Tactin®, an engineered form of streptavidin (Schmidt et al., 2013)
   3321..3909    +  misc_feature   WPRE: woodchuck hepatitis virus posttranscriptional regulatory element
   3924..4058    -  polyA_signal   SV40 poly(A) signal: SV40 polyadenylation signal
   4121..4155    +  misc_feature   MCS (fragment): pUC18/19 multiple cloning site
   4208..4340    +  repeat_region  AAV2 ITR (fragment): inverted terminal repeat of adeno-associated virus serotype 2 inverted
   4335..4404    +  CDS            lacZα (fragment): LacZα fragment of β-galactosidase; lacZ fragment
   4415..4720    +  CDS            M13 gene IV (fragment) (sequence partly withheld): pIV; IV; phage assembly
   4708..5136    +  rep_origin     f1 ori (sequence partly withheld): f1 bacteriophage origin of replication; arrow indicates direction of (+) strand synthesis
   5226..5629    +  CDS            M13 gene II (fragment) (sequence partly withheld): pII; II; replication
   5637..5736    -  misc_feature   bom (fragment): basis of mobility region from pBR322
   5838..5873    -  CDS            rop (fragment): Rop protein, which maintains plasmids at low copy number; rop
   5968..6072    +  promoter       AmpR promoter: bla
   6073..6933    +  CDS            AmpR: β-lactamase; bla; confers resistance to ampicillin, carbenicillin, and related antibiotics
   7104..7692    +  rep_origin     ori: high-copy-number ColE1/pMB1/pBR322/pUC origin of replication
   7875..37      +  CDS            lacI (fragment) (across the origin): lac repressor; lacI; The lac repressor binds to the lac operator to inhibit transcription in E. coli. This inhibition can be relieved by adding lactose or isopropyl-β-D-thiogalactopyranoside (IPTG).
>Addgene plasmid #119227 | psubCAG-WPRE-hVEGF-D-Strept | depositor full sequence | sequence record 225486 | Full Sequence
CTCTCCCCGCGCGTTGGCCGATTCATTAATGCAGCTGCGCGCTCGCTCGCTCACTGAGGCCGCCCGGGCA
AAGCCCGGGCGTCGGGCGACCTTTGGTCGCCCGGCCTCAGTGAGCGAGCGAGCGCGCAGAGAGGGAGTGG
CCAACTCCATCACTAGGGGTTCCTTGTAGTTAATGATTAACCCGCCATGCTACTTATCTACGTAGCCATG
CTCTAGAATTTCGACATTGATTATTGACTAGTTATTAATAGTAATCAATTACGGGGTCATTAGTTCATAG
CCCATATATGGAGTTCCGCGTTACATAACTTACGGTAAATGGCCCGCCTGGCTGACCGCCCAACGACCCC
CGCCCATTGACGTCAATAATGACGTATGTTCCCATAGTAACGCCAATAGGGACTTTCCATTGACGTCAAT
GGGTGGAGTATTTACGGTAAACTGCCCACTTGGCAGTACATCAAGTGTATCATATGCCAAGTACGCCCCC
TATTGACGTCAATGACGGTAAATGGCCCGCCTGGCATTATGCCCAGTACATGACCTTATGGGACTTTCCT
ACTTGGCAGTACATCTACGTATTAGTCATCGCTATTACCATGGTCGAGGTGAGCCCCACGTTCTGCTTCA
CTCTCCCCATCTCCCCCCCCTCCCCACCCCCAATTTTGTATTTATTTATTTTTTAATTATTTTGTGCAGC
GATGGGGGCGGGGGGGGGGGGGGGGCGCGCGCCAGGCGGGGCGGGGCGGGGCGAGGGGCGGGGCGGGGCG
AGGCGGAGAGGTGCGGCGGCAGCCAATCAGAGCGGCGCGCTCCGAAAGTTTCCTTTTATGGCGAGGCGGC
GGCGGCGGCGGCCCTATAAAAAGCGAAGCGCGCGGCGGGCGGGAGTCGCTGCGCGCTGCCTTCGCCCCGT
GCCCCGCTCCGCCGCCGCCTCGCGCCGCCCGCCCCGGCTCTGACTGACCGCGTTACTCCCACAGGTGAGC
GGGCGGGACGGCCCTTCTCCTCCGGGCTGTAATTAGCGCTTGGTTTAATGACGGCTTGTTTCTTTTCTGT
GGCTGCGTGAAAGCCTTGAGGGGCTCCGGGAGGGCCCTTTGTGCGGGGGGAGCGGCTCGGGGGGTGCGTG
CGTGTGTGTGTGCGTGGGGAGCGCCGCGTGCGGCTCCGCGCTGCCCGGCGGCTGTGAGCGCTGCGGGCGC
GGCGCGGGGCTTTGTGCGCTCCGCAGTGTGCGCGAGGGGAGCGCGGCCGGGGGCGGTGCCCCGCGGTGCG
GGGGGGGCTGCGAGGGGAACAAAGGCTGCGTGCGGGGTGTGTGCGTGGGGGGGTGAGCAGGGGGTGTGGG
CGCGTCGGTCGGGCTGCAACCCCCCCTGCACCCCCCTCCCCGAGTTGCTGAGCACGGCCCGGCTTCGGGT
GCGGGGCTCCGTACGGGGCGTGGCGCGGGGCTCGCCGTGCCGGGCGGGGGGTGGCGGCAGGTGGGGGTGC
CGGGCGGGGCGGGGCCGCCTCGGGCCGGGGAGGGCTCGGGGGAGGGGCGCGGCGGCCCCCGGAGCGCCGG
CGGCTGTCGAGGCGCGGCGAGCCGCAGCCATTGCCTTTTATGGTAATCGTGCGAGAGGGCGCAGGGACTT
CCTTTGTCCCAAATCTGTGCGGAGCCGAAATCTGGGAGGCGCCGCCGCACCCCCTCTAGCGGGCGCGGGG
CGAAGCGGTGCGGCGCCGGCAGGAAGGAAATGGGCGGGGAGGGCCTTCGTGCGTCGCCGCGCCGCCGTCC
CCTTCTCCCTCTCCAGCCTCGGGGCTGTCCGCGGGGGGACGGCTGCCTTCGGGGGGGACGGGGCAGGGCG
GGGTTCGGCTTCTGGCGTGTGACCGGCGGCTCTAGAGCCTCTGCTAACCATGTTCATGCCTTCTTCTTTT
TCCTACAGCTCCTGGGCAACGTGCTGGTTATTGTGCTGTCTCATCATTTTGGCAAAGAATTCCTCGATCG
AGGAACTGAAAAACCAGAAAGTTAACTGGTAAGTTTAGTCTTTTTGTCTTTTATTTCAGGTCCCGGATCC
GGTGGTGGTGCAAATCAAAGAACTGCTCCTCAGTGGATGTTGCCTTTACTTCTAGGCCTGTACGGAAGTG
TTACTTCTGCTCTAAAAGCTGCGGAATTGTACCCGCGGCCGCTAGCGCCACCATGTACAGAGAGTGGGTA
GTGGTGAATGTTTTCATGATGTTGTACGTCCAGCTGGTGCAGGGCTCCAGTAATGAACATGGACCAGTGA
AGCGATCATCTCAGTCCACATTGGAACGATCTGAACAGCAGATCAGGGCTGCTTCTAGTTTGGAGGAACT
ACTTCGAATTACTCACTCTGAGGACTGGAAGCTGTGGAGATGCAGGCTGAGGCTCAAAAGTTTTACCAGT
ATGGACTCTCGCTCAGCATCCCATCGGTCCACTAGGTTTGCGGCAACTTTCTATGACATTGAAACACTAA
AAGTTATAGATGAAGAATGGCAAAGAACTCAGTGCAGCCCTAGAGAAACGTGCGTGGAGGTGGCCAGTGA
GCTGGGGAAGAGTACCAACACATTCTTCAAGCCCCCTTGTGTGAACGTGTTCCGATGTGGTGGCTGTTGC
AATGAAGAGAGCCTTATCTGTATGAACACCAGCACCTCGTACATTTCCAAACAGCTCTTTGAGATATCAG
TGCCTTTGACATCAGTACCTGAATTAGTGCCTGTTAAAGTTGCCAATCATACAGGTTGTAAGTGCTTGCC
AACAGCCCCCCGCCATCCATACTCAATTATCAGAAGATCCATCCAGATCCCTGAAGAAGATCGCTGTTCC
CATTCCAAGAAACTCTGTCCTATTGACATGCTATGGGATAGCAACAAATGTAAATGTGTTTTGCAGGAGG
AAAATCCACTTGCTGGAACAGAAGACCACTCTCATCTCCAGGAACCAGCTCTCTGTGGGCCACACATGAT
GTTTGACGAAGATCGTTGCGAGTGTGTCTGTAAAACACCATGTCCCAAAGATCTAATCCAGCACCCCAAA
AACTGCAGTTGCTTTGAGTGCAAAGAAAGTCTGGAGACCTGCTGCCAGAAGCACAAGCTATTTCACCCAG
ACACCTGCAGCTGTGAGGACAGATGCCCCTTTCATACCAGACCATGTGCAAGTGGCAAAACAGCATGTGC
AAAGCATTGCCGCTTTCCAAAGGAGAAAAGGGCTGCCCAGGGGCCCCACAGCCGAAAGAATCCTGGGAGC
GCTTGGAGCCACCCACAGTTCGAAAAAGGTGGAGGTTCTGGCGGTGGATCGGGAGGTTCAGCGTGGTCTC
ATCCTCAATTTGAGAAGTGAACGCGTCGATAATCAACCTCTGGATTACAAAATTTGTGAAAGATTGACTG
GTATTCTTAACTATGTTGCTCCTTTTACGCTATGTGGATACGCTGCTTTAATGCCTTTGTATCATGCTAT
TGCTTCCCGTATGGCTTTCATTTTCTCCTCCTTGTATAAATCCTGGTTGCTGTCTCTTTATGAGGAGTTG
TGGCCCGTTGTCAGGCAACGTGGCGTGGTGTGCACTGTGTTTGCTGACGCAACCCCCACTGGTTGGGGCA
TTGCCACCACCTGTCAGCTCCTTTCCGGGACTTTCGCTTTCCCCCTCCCTATTGCCACGGCGGAACTCAT
CGCCGCCTGCCTTGCCCGCTGCTGGACAGGGGCTCGGCTGTTGGGCACTGACAATTCCGTGGTGTTGTCG
GGGAAGCTGACGTCCTTTCCATGGCTGCTCGCCTGTGTTGCCACCTGGATTCTGCGCGGGACGTCCTTCT
GCTACGTCCCTTCGGCCCTCAATCCAGCGGACCTTCCTTCCCGCGGCCTGCTGCCGGCTCTGCGGCCTCT
TCCGCGTCTTCGCCTTCGCCCTCAGACGAGTCGGATCTCCCTTTGGGCCGCCTCCCCGCATCGCGGCCGC
GGGGATCCAGACATGATAAGATACATTGATGAGTTTGGACAAACCACAACTAGAATGCAGTGAAAAAAAT
GCTTTATTTGTGAAATTTGTGATGCTATTGCTTTATTTGTAACCATTATAAGCTGCAATAAACAAGTTAA
CAACAACAATTGCATTCATTTTATGTTTCAGGTTCAGGGGGAGGTGTGGGAGGTTTTTTCGGATCCTCTA
GAGTCGACCTGCAGGCATGCAAGCTCTAGAGCATGGCTACGTAGATAAGTAGCATGGCGGGTTAATCATT
AACTACAAGGAACCCCTAGTGATGGAGTTGGCCACTCCCTCTCTGCGCGCTCGCTCGCTCACTGAGGCCG
GGCGACCAAAGGTCGCCCGACGCCCGGGCTTTGCCCGGGCGGCCTCAGTGAGCGAGCGAGCGCGCAGCTG
GCGTAATAGCGAAGAGGCCCGCACCGATCGCCCTTCCCAACAGTTGCGCAGCCTGAATGGCGAATGGCGA
TTCC
[38 nt withheld, positions 4415-4452]
C
[378 nt withheld, positions 4454-4831]
C
[91 nt withheld, positions 4833-4923]
A
[49 nt withheld, positions 4925-4973]
CCTTTGACGTTGGAGTCCACGTTCTTT
[37 nt withheld, positions 5001-5037]
ACCCTATCTCGGTCTATTCTTTTGATTTATAAGGGATTTTGCCGATTTCGGCCTATTGGTTAAAAAATGA
GCTGATTTAACAAAAATTTAACGCGAATTTTAACAAAATATTAACGCTTACAATTTAAATATTTGCTTAT
ACAATCT
[100 nt withheld, positions 5185-5284]
CTCAGGCAATGACCTGATAGCCTTTGTAG
[69 nt withheld, positions 5314-5382]
T
[44 nt withheld, positions 5384-5427]
ACCTACACATTACTCA
[44 nt withheld, positions 5444-5487]
TTGCGTTGAAATAAAGGCTTCTCCC
[83 nt withheld, positions 5513-5595]
TTCTTTGCCTTGCCTGTATGATTTATTGGATGTTGGAATCGCCTGATGCGGTATTTTCTCCTTACGCATC
TGTGCGGTATTTCACACCGCATATGGTGCACTCTCAGTACAATCTGCTCTGATGCCGCATAGTTAAGCCA
GCCCCGACACCCGCCAACACCCGCTGACGCGCCCTGACGGGCTTGTCTGCTCCCGGCATCCGCTTACAGA
CAAGCTGTGACCGTCTCCGGGAGCTGCATGTGTCAGAGGTTTTCACCGTCATCACCGAAACGCGCGAGAC
GAAAGGGCCTCGTGATACGCCTATTTTTATAGGTTAATGTCATGATAATAATGGTTTCTTAGACGTCAGG
TGGCACTTTTCGGGGAAATGTGCGCGGAACCCCTATTTGTTTATTTTTCTAAATACATTCAAATATGTAT
CCGCTCATGAGACAATAACCCTGATAAATGCTTCAATAATATTGAAAAAGGAAGAGTATGAGTATTCAAC
ATTTCCGTGTCGCCCTTATTCCCTTTTTTGCGGCATTTTGCCTTCCTGTTTTTGCTCACCCAGAAACGCT
GGTGAAAGTAAAAGATGCTGAAGATCAGTTGGGTGCACGAGTGGGTTACATCGAACTGGATCTCAACAGC
GGTAAGATCCTTGAGAGTTTTCGCCCCGAAGAACGTTTTCCAATGATGAGCACTTTTAAAGTTCTGCTAT
GTGGCGCGGTATTATCCCGTATTGACGCCGGGCAAGAGCAACTCGGTCGCCGCATACACTATTCTCAGAA
TGACTTGGTTGAGTACTCACCAGTCACAGAAAAGCATCTTACGGATGGCATGACAGTAAGAGAATTATGC
AGTGCTGCCATAACCATGAGTGATAACACTGCGGCCAACTTACTTCTGACAACGATCGGAGGACCGAAGG
AGCTAACCGCTTTTTTGCACAACATGGGGGATCATGTAACTCGCCTTGATCGTTGGGAACCGGAGCTGAA
TGAAGCCATACCAAACGACGAGCGTGACACCACGATGCCTGTAGCAATGGCAACAACGTTGCGCAAACTA
TTAACTGGCGAACTACTTACTCTAGCTTCCCGGCAACAATTAATAGACTGGATGGAGGCGGATAAAGTTG
CAGGACCACTTCTGCGCTCGGCCCTTCCGGCTGGCTGGTTTATTGCTGATAAATCTGGAGCCGGTGAGCG
TGGGTCTCGCGGTATCATTGCAGCACTGGGGCCAGATGGTAAGCCCTCCCGTATCGTAGTTATCTACACG
ACGGGGAGTCAGGCAACTATGGATGAACGAAATAGACAGATCGCTGAGATAGGTGCCTCACTGATTAAGC
ATTGGTAACTGTCAGACCAAGTTTACTCATATATACTTTAGATTGATTTAAAACTTCATTTTTAATTTAA
AAGGATCTAGGTGAAGATCCTTTTTGATAATCTCATGACCAAAATCCCTTAACGTGAGTTTTCGTTCCAC
TGAGCGTCAGACCCCGTAGAAAAGATCAAAGGATCTTCTTGAGATCCTTTTTTTCTGCGCGTAATCTGCT
GCTTGCAAACAAAAAAACCACCGCTACCAGCGGTGGTTTGTTTGCCGGATCAAGAGCTACCAACTCTTTT
TCCGAAGGTAACTGGCTTCAGCAGAGCGCAGATACCAAATACTGTTCTTCTAGTGTAGCCGTAGTTAGGC
CACCACTTCAAGAACTCTGTAGCACCGCCTACATACCTCGCTCTGCTAATCCTGTTACCAGTGGCTGCTG
CCAGTGGCGATAAGTCGTGTCTTACCGGGTTGGACTCAAGACGATAGTTACCGGATAAGGCGCAGCGGTC
GGGCTGAACGGGGGGTTCGTGCACACAGCCCAGCTTGGAGCGAACGACCTACACCGAACTGAGATACCTA
CAGCGTGAGCTATGAGAAAGCGCCACGCTTCCCGAAGGGAGAAAGGCGGACAGGTATCCGGTAAGCGGCA
GGGTCGGAACAGGAGAGCGCACGAGGGAGCTTCCAGGGGGAAACGCCTGGTATCTTTATAGTCCTGTCGG
GTTTCGCCACCTCTGACTTGAGCGTCGATTTTTGTGATGCTCGTCAGGGGGGCGGAGCCTATGGAAAAAC
GCCAGCAACGCGGCCTTTTTACGGTTCCTGGCCTTTTGCTGGCCTTTTGCTCACATGTTCTTTCCTGCGT
TATCCCCTGATTCTGTGGATAACCGTATTACCGCCTTTGAGTGAGCTGATACCGCTCGCCGCAGCCGAAC
GACCGAGCGCAGCGAGTCAGTGAGCGAGGAAGCGGAAGAGCGCCCAATACGCAAACCGC
