Features (pLannotate 1.2.2; 22 found; start..end, strand, type, name):
     31..164     -  repeat_region  AAV2 ITR: inverted terminal repeat of adeno-associated virus serotype 2 inverted
    223..602     +  enhancer       CMV enhancer: human cytomegalovirus immediate early enhancer
    604..881     +  promoter       chicken β-actin promoter: No description available
    882..1898    +  intron         chimeric intron: chimera between introns from chicken β-actin and rabbit β-globin
   1896..1952    +  CDS            HBB (fragment): HBB_LEPEU - Experimental evidence at protein level: Swiss-Prot protein existence level 1. Involved in oxygen transport from the lung to the various peripheral tissues. From Lepus europaeus (European hare).
   1989..2085    +  intron         SV40 intron: modified SV40 intron with splice donor and acceptor sites
   2154..3215    +  CDS            VEGFD: VEGFD_HUMAN - Also known as FIGF. Experimental evidence at protein level: Swiss-Prot protein existence level 1. Growth factor active in angiogenesis, lymphangiogenesis and endothelial cell growth, stimulating their proliferation and migration and also has effects on the permeability of blood vessels. May function in the formation of the venous and lymphatic vascular systems during embryogenesis, and also in the maintenance of differentiated lymphatic endothelium in adults. Binds and activates VEGFR-2 (KDR/FLK1) and VEGFR-3 (FLT4) receptors. From Homo sapiens (Human).
   3219..3287    +  CDS            Twin-Strep-tag (fragment): two Strep-Tag®II moieties connected by a linker for enhanced binding to Strep-Tactin®, an engineered form of streptavidin (Schmidt et al., 2013)
   3322..3910    +  misc_feature   WPRE: woodchuck hepatitis virus posttranscriptional regulatory element
   3925..4059    -  polyA_signal   SV40 poly(A) signal: SV40 polyadenylation signal
   4122..4156    +  misc_feature   MCS (fragment): pUC18/19 multiple cloning site
   4209..4341    +  repeat_region  AAV2 ITR (fragment): inverted terminal repeat of adeno-associated virus serotype 2 inverted
   4336..4405    +  CDS            lacZα (fragment): LacZα fragment of β-galactosidase; lacZ fragment
   4416..4721    +  CDS            M13 gene IV (fragment) (sequence partly withheld): pIV; IV; phage assembly
   4709..5137    +  rep_origin     f1 ori (sequence partly withheld): f1 bacteriophage origin of replication; arrow indicates direction of (+) strand synthesis
   5227..5630    +  CDS            M13 gene II (fragment) (sequence partly withheld): pII; II; replication
   5638..5737    -  misc_feature   bom (fragment): basis of mobility region from pBR322
   5839..5874    -  CDS            rop (fragment): Rop protein, which maintains plasmids at low copy number; rop
   5969..6073    +  promoter       AmpR promoter: bla
   6074..6934    +  CDS            AmpR: β-lactamase; bla; confers resistance to ampicillin, carbenicillin, and related antibiotics
   7105..7693    +  rep_origin     ori: high-copy-number ColE1/pMB1/pBR322/pUC origin of replication
   7876..37      +  CDS            lacI (fragment) (across the origin): lac repressor; lacI; The lac repressor binds to the lac operator to inhibit transcription in E. coli. This inhibition can be relieved by adding lactose or isopropyl-β-D-thiogalactopyranoside (IPTG).
>Addgene plasmid #119227 | psubCAG-WPRE-hVEGF-D-Strept | addgene full sequence | sequence record 231678 | Addgene NGS Result
CTCTCCCCGCGCGTTGGCCGATTCATTAATGCAGCTGCGCGCTCGCTCGCTCACTGAGGCCGCCCGGGCA
AAGCCCGGGCGTCGGGCGACCTTTGGTCGCCCGGCCTCAGTGAGCGAGCGAGCGCGCAGAGAGGGAGTGG
CCAACTCCATCACTAGGGGTTCCTTGTAGTTAATGATTAACCCGCCATGCTACTTATCTACGTAGCCATG
CTCTAGAATTTCGACATTGATTATTGACTAGTTATTAATAGTAATCAATTACGGGGTCATTAGTTCATAG
CCCATATATGGAGTTCCGCGTTACATAACTTACGGTAAATGGCCCGCCTGGCTGACCGCCCAACGACCCC
CGCCCATTGACGTCAATAATGACGTATGTTCCCATAGTAACGCCAATAGGGACTTTCCATTGACGTCAAT
GGGTGGAGTATTTACGGTAAACTGCCCACTTGGCAGTACATCAAGTGTATCATATGCCAAGTACGCCCCC
TATTGACGTCAATGACGGTAAATGGCCCGCCTGGCATTATGCCCAGTACATGACCTTATGGGACTTTCCT
ACTTGGCAGTACATCTACGTATTAGTCATCGCTATTACCATGGTCGAGGTGAGCCCCACGTTCTGCTTCA
CTCTCCCCATCTCCCCCCCCTCCCCACCCCCAATTTTGTATTTATTTATTTTTTAATTATTTTGTGCAGC
GATGGGGGCGGGGGGGGGGGGGGGGCGCGCGCCRGGSGGGGSGGGGSGGGGSGRGGGGSGGGGSGGGGCG
AGGCGGAGAGGTGCGGCGGCAGCCAATCAGAGCGGCGCGCTCCGAAAGTTTCCTTTTATGGCGAGGCGGC
GGCGGCGGCGGCCCTATAAAAAGCGAAGCGCGCGGCGGGCGGGAGTCGCTGCGCGCTGCCTTCGCCCCGT
GCCCCGCTCCGCCGCCGCCTCGCGCCGCCCGCCCCGGCTCTGACTGACCGCGTTACTCCCACAGGTGAGC
GGGCGGGACGGCCCTTCTCCTCCGGGCTGTAATTAGCGCTTGGTTTAATGACGGCTTGTTTCTTTTCTGT
GGCTGCGTGAAAGCCTTGAGGGGCTCCGGGAGGGCCCTTTGTGCGGGGGGAGCGGCTCGGGGGGTGCGTG
CGTGTGTGTGTGCGTGGGGAGCGCCGCGTGCGGCTCCGCGCTGCCCGGCGGCTGTGAGCGCTGCGGGCGC
GGCGCGGGGCTTTGTGCGCTCCGCAGTGTGCGCGAGGGGAGCGCGGCCGGGGGCGGTGCCCCGCGGTGCG
GGGGGGGCTGCGAGGGGAACAAAGGCTGCGTGCGGGGTGTGTGCGTGGGGGGGTGAGCAGGGGGTGTGGG
CGCGTCGGTCGGGCTGCAACCCCCCCTGCACCCCCCTCCCCGAGTTGCTGAGCACGGCCCGGCTTCGGGT
GCGGGGCTCCGTACGGGGCGTGGCGCGGGGCTCGCCGTGCCGGGCGGGGGGTGGCGGCAGGTGGGGGTGC
CGGGCGGGGCGGGGCCGCCTCGGGCCGGGGAGGGCTCGGGGGAGGGGCGCGGCGGCCCCCGGAGCGCCGG
CGGCTGTCGAGGCGCGGCGAGCCGCAGCCATTGCCTTTTATGGTAATCGTGCGAGAGGGCGCAGGGACTT
CCTTTGTCCCAAATCTGTGCGGAGCCGAAATCTGGGAGGCGCCGCCGCACCCCCTCTAGCGGGCGCGGGG
CGAAGCGGTGCGGCGCCGGCAGGAAGGAAATGGGCGGGGAGGGCCTTCGTGCGTCGCCGCGCCGCCGTCC
CCTTCTCCCTCTCCAGCCTCGGGGCTGTCCGCGGGGGGACGGCTGCCTTCGGGGGGGACGGGGCAGGGCG
GGGTTCGGCTTCTGGCGTGTGACCGGCGGCTCTAGAGCCTCTGCTAACCATGTTCATGCCTTCTTCTTTT
TCCTACAGCTCCTGGGCAACGTGCTGGTTATTGTGCTGTCTCATCATTTTGGCAAAGAATTCCTCGATCG
AGGAACTGAAAAACCAGAAAGTTAACTGGTAAGTTTAGTCTTTTTGTCTTTTATTTCAGGTCCCGGATCC
GGTGGTGGTGCAAATCAAAGAACTGCTCCTCAGTGGATGTTGCCTTTACTTCTAGGCCTGTACGGAAGTG
TTACTTCTGCTCTAAAAGCTGCGGAATTGTACCCGGCGGCCGCTAGCGCCACCATGTACAGAGAGTGGGT
AGTGGTGAATGTTTTCATGATGTTGTACGTCCAGCTGGTGCAGGGCTCCAGTAATGAACATGGACCAGTG
AAGCGATCATCTCAGTCCACATTGGAACGATCTGAACAGCAGATCAGGGCTGCTTCTAGTTTGGAGGAAC
TACTTCGAATTACTCACTCTGAGGACTGGAAGCTGTGGAGATGCAGGCTGAGGCTCAAAAGTTTTACCAG
TATGGACTCTCGCTCAGCATCCCATCGGTCCACTAGGTTTGCGGCAACTTTCTATGACATTGAAACACTA
AAAGTTATAGATGAAGAATGGCAAAGAACTCAGTGCAGCCCTAGAGAAACGTGCGTGGAGGTGGCCAGTG
AGCTGGGGAAGAGTACCAACACATTCTTCAAGCCCCCTTGTGTGAACGTGTTCCGATGTGGTGGCTGTTG
CAATGAAGAGAGCCTTATCTGTATGAACACCAGCACCTCGTACATTTCCAAACAGCTCTTTGAGATATCA
GTGCCTTTGACATCAGTACCTGAATTAGTGCCTGTTAAAGTTGCCAATCATACAGGTTGTAAGTGCTTGC
CAACAGCCCCCCGCCATCCATACTCAATTATCAGAAGATCCATCCAGATCCCTGAAGAAGATCGCTGTTC
CCATTCCAAGAAACTCTGTCCTATTGACATGCTATGGGATAGCAACAAATGTAAATGTGTTTTGCAGGAG
GAAAATCCACTTGCTGGAACAGAAGACCACTCTCATCTCCAGGAACCAGCTCTCTGTGGGCCACACATGA
TGTTTGACGAAGATCGTTGCGAGTGTGTCTGTAAAACACCATGTCCCAAAGATCTAATCCAGCACCCCAA
AAACTGCAGTTGCTTTGAGTGCAAAGAAAGTCTGGAGACCTGCTGCCAGAAGCACAAGCTATTTCACCCA
GACACCTGCAGCTGTGAGGACAGATGCCCCTTTCATACCAGACCATGTGCAAGTGGCAAAACAGCATGTG
CAAAGCATTGCCGCTTTCCAAAGGAGAAAAGGGCTGCCCAGGGGCCCCACAGCCGAAAGAATCCTGGGAG
CGCTTGGAGCCACCCACAGTTCGAAAAAGGTGGAGGTTCTGGCGGTGGATCGGGAGGTTCAGCGTGGTCT
CATCCTCAATTTGAGAAGTGAACGCGTCGATAATCAACCTCTGGATTACAAAATTTGTGAAAGATTGACT
GGTATTCTTAACTATGTTGCTCCTTTTACGCTATGTGGATACGCTGCTTTAATGCCTTTGTATCATGCTA
TTGCTTCCCGTATGGCTTTCATTTTCTCCTCCTTGTATAAATCCTGGTTGCTGTCTCTTTATGAGGAGTT
GTGGCCCGTTGTCAGGCAACGTGGCGTGGTGTGCACTGTGTTTGCTGACGCAACCCCCACTGGTTGGGGC
ATTGCCACCACCTGTCAGCTCCTTTCCGGGACTTTCGCTTTCCCCCTCCCTATTGCCACGGCGGAACTCA
TCGCCGCCTGCCTTGCCCGCTGCTGGACAGGGGCTCGGCTGTTGGGCACTGACAATTCCGTGGTGTTGTC
GGGGAAGCTGACGTCCTTTCCATGGCTGCTCGCCTGTGTTGCCACCTGGATTCTGCGCGGGACGTCCTTC
TGCTACGTCCCTTCGGCCCTCAATCCAGCGGACCTTCCTTCCCGCGGCCTGCTGCCGGCTCTGCGGCCTC
TTCCGCGTCTTCGCCTTCGCCCTCAGACGAGTCGGATCTCCCTTTGGGCCGCCTCCCCGCATCGCGGCCG
CGGGGATCCAGACATGATAAGATACATTGATGAGTTTGGACAAACCACAACTAGAATGCAGTGAAAAAAA
TGCTTTATTTGTGAAATTTGTGATGCTATTGCTTTATTTGTAACCATTATAAGCTGCAATAAACAAGTTA
ACAACAACAATTGCATTCATTTTATGTTTCAGGTTCAGGGGGAGGTGTGGGAGGTTTTTTCGGATCCTCT
AGAGTCGACCTGCAGGCATGCAAGCTCTAGAGCATGGCTACGTAGATAAGTAGCATGGCGGGTTAATCAT
TAACTACAAGGAACCCCTAGTGATGGAGTTGGCCACTCCCTCTCTGCGCGCTCGCTCGCTCACTGAGGCC
GGGCGACCAAAGGTCGCCCGACGCCCGGGCTTTGCCCGGGCGGCCTCAGTGAGCGAGCGAGCGCGCAGCT
GGCGTAATAGCGAAGAGGCCCGCACCGATCGCCCTTCCCAACAGTTGCGCAGCCTGAATGGCGAATGGCG
ATTCC
[38 nt withheld, positions 4416-4453]
C
[378 nt withheld, positions 4455-4832]
C
[91 nt withheld, positions 4834-4924]
A
[49 nt withheld, positions 4926-4974]
CCTTTGACGTTGGAGTCCACGTTCTTT
[37 nt withheld, positions 5002-5038]
ACCCTATCTCGGTCTATTCTTTTGATTTATAAGGGATTTTGCCGATTTCGGCCTATTGGTTAAAAAATGA
GCTGATTTAACAAAAATTTAACGCGAATTTTAACAAAATATTAACGCTTACAATTTAAATATTTGCTTAT
ACAATCT
[100 nt withheld, positions 5186-5285]
CTCAGGCAATGACCTGATAGCCTTTGTAG
[69 nt withheld, positions 5315-5383]
T
[44 nt withheld, positions 5385-5428]
ACCTACACATTACTCA
[44 nt withheld, positions 5445-5488]
TTGCGTTGAAATAAAGGCTTCTCCC
[83 nt withheld, positions 5514-5596]
TTCTTTGCCTTGCCTGTATGATTTATTGGATGTTGGAATCGCCTGATGCGGTATTTTCTCCTTACGCATC
TGTGCGGTATTTCACACCGCATATGGTGCACTCTCAGTACAATCTGCTCTGATGCCGCATAGTTAAGCCA
GCCCCGACACCCGCCAACACCCGCTGACGCGCCCTGACGGGCTTGTCTGCTCCCGGCATCCGCTTACAGA
CAAGCTGTGACCGTCTCCGGGAGCTGCATGTGTCAGAGGTTTTCACCGTCATCACCGAAACGCGCGAGAC
GAAAGGGCCTCGTGATACGCCTATTTTTATAGGTTAATGTCATGATAATAATGGTTTCTTAGACGTCAGG
TGGCACTTTTCGGGGAAATGTGCGCGGAACCCCTATTTGTTTATTTTTCTAAATACATTCAAATATGTAT
CCGCTCATGAGACAATAACCCTGATAAATGCTTCAATAATATTGAAAAAGGAAGAGTATGAGTATTCAAC
ATTTCCGTGTCGCCCTTATTCCCTTTTTTGCGGCATTTTGCCTTCCTGTTTTTGCTCACCCAGAAACGCT
GGTGAAAGTAAAAGATGCTGAAGATCAGTTGGGTGCACGAGTGGGTTACATCGAACTGGATCTCAACAGC
GGTAAGATCCTTGAGAGTTTTCGCCCCGAAGAACGTTTTCCAATGATGAGCACTTTTAAAGTTCTGCTAT
GTGGCGCGGTATTATCCCGTATTGACGCCGGGCAAGAGCAACTCGGTCGCCGCATACACTATTCTCAGAA
TGACTTGGTTGAGTACTCACCAGTCACAGAAAAGCATCTTACGGATGGCATGACAGTAAGAGAATTATGC
AGTGCTGCCATAACCATGAGTGATAACACTGCGGCCAACTTACTTCTGACAACGATCGGAGGACCGAAGG
AGCTAACCGCTTTTTTGCACAACATGGGGGATCATGTAACTCGCCTTGATCGTTGGGAACCGGAGCTGAA
TGAAGCCATACCAAACGACGAGCGTGACACCACGATGCCTGTAGCAATGGCAACAACGTTGCGCAAACTA
TTAACTGGCGAACTACTTACTCTAGCTTCCCGGCAACAATTAATAGACTGGATGGAGGCGGATAAAGTTG
CAGGACCACTTCTGCGCTCGGCCCTTCCGGCTGGCTGGTTTATTGCTGATAAATCTGGAGCCGGTGAGCG
TGGGTCTCGCGGTATCATTGCAGCACTGGGGCCAGATGGTAAGCCCTCCCGTATCGTAGTTATCTACACG
ACGGGGAGTCAGGCAACTATGGATGAACGAAATAGACAGATCGCTGAGATAGGTGCCTCACTGATTAAGC
ATTGGTAACTGTCAGACCAAGTTTACTCATATATACTTTAGATTGATTTAAAACTTCATTTTTAATTTAA
AAGGATCTAGGTGAAGATCCTTTTTGATAATCTCATGACCAAAATCCCTTAACGTGAGTTTTCGTTCCAC
TGAGCGTCAGACCCCGTAGAAAAGATCAAAGGATCTTCTTGAGATCCTTTTTTTCTGCGCGTAATCTGCT
GCTTGCAAACAAAAAAACCACCGCTACCAGCGGTGGTTTGTTTGCCGGATCAAGAGCTACCAACTCTTTT
TCCGAAGGTAACTGGCTTCAGCAGAGCGCAGATACCAAATACTGTTCTTCTAGTGTAGCCGTAGTTAGGC
CACCACTTCAAGAACTCTGTAGCACCGCCTACATACCTCGCTCTGCTAATCCTGTTACCAGTGGCTGCTG
CCAGTGGCGATAAGTCGTGTCTTACCGGGTTGGACTCAAGACGATAGTTACCGGATAAGGCGCAGCGGTC
GGGCTGAACGGGGGGTTCGTGCACACAGCCCAGCTTGGAGCGAACGACCTACACCGAACTGAGATACCTA
CAGCGTGAGCTATGAGAAAGCGCCACGCTTCCCGAAGGGAGAAAGGCGGACAGGTATCCGGTAAGCGGCA
GGGTCGGAACAGGAGAGCGCACGAGGGAGCTTCCAGGGGGAAACGCCTGGTATCTTTATAGTCCTGTCGG
GTTTCGCCACCTCTGACTTGAGCGTCGATTTTTGTGATGCTCGTCAGGGGGGCGGAGCCTATGGAAAAAC
GCCAGCAACGCGGCCTTTTTACGGTTCCTGGCCTTTTGCTGGCCTTTTGCTCACATGTTCTTTCCTGCGT
TATCCCCTGATTCTGTGGATAACCGTATTACCGCCTTTGAGTGAGCTGATACCGCTCGCCGCAGCCGAAC
GACCGAGCGCAGCGAGTCAGTGAGCGAGGAAGCGGAAGAGCGCCCAATACGCAAACCGC
